Addgene plasmid #59295: pLL3.7 Lmo3.5 shRNA
Purpose: shRNA to mouse Lmo3
Depositing lab: Ulrike Heberlein. Depositing organization: University of California, San Francisco (UCSF). Publication: Lmo genes regulate behavioral responses to ethanol in Drosophila melanogaster and the mouse. Lasek AW, Giorgetti F, Berger KH, Tayor S, Heberlein U. Alcohol Clin Exp Res. 2011 Sep;35(9):1600-6. doi: 10.1111/j.1530-0277.2011.01506.x. Epub 2011 May 20. PubMed 21599714.
Backbone
  Vector backbone: pLL3.7
  Backbone manufacturer: Addgene Plasmid #11795
  Backbone size w/o insert (bp): 7650
  Total vector size (bp): 7579
  Vector type: Mammalian Expression, Lentiviral, RNAi, Cre/Lox
  Selectable markers: GFP
Growth in bacteria
  Bacterial resistance: Ampicillin, 100 μg/mL
  Growth temperature: 30°C
  Growth strain: Stbl3
  Growth instructions: Although this plasmid grows in standard bacteria, to reduce the chance of recombination we recommend that you grow the plasmid at 30oC in Stbl3 cells from Invitrogen.
  Copy number: High Copy
Gene/Insert
  Gene/Insert name: Lmo3.5 shRNA (alt name: Lmo3.5)
  gRNA/shRNA sequence: GAGCAAACCTCCACAATGA
  Species: M. musculus (mouse)
  Promoter: mouse U6
  Cloning method: Restriction Enzyme; 5′ cloning site HpaI (unknown if destroyed); 3′ cloning site XhoI (unknown if destroyed)
  Sequencing primers: 5′ U6 (5'-cagtgcaggggaaagaatagtagac-3')
Resource information
  A portion of this plasmid was derived from a plasmid made by: Luk Parijs
Terms and licenses: Academic/Nonprofit Terms; Industry Terms: Not Available to Industry
Depositor comments: Lentiviral vector that expresses shRNA under the mouse U6 promoter. A CMV-EGFP reporter cassette is included in the vector to monitor expression. Supported by the NIAAA INIA West consortium.
How to cite: pLL3.7 Lmo3.5 shRNA was a gift from Ulrike Heberlein (Addgene plasmid # 59295 ; http://n2t.net/addgene:59295 ; RRID:Addgene_59295)
