[The description below was written by a language model from this plasmid's Addgene catalogue record.]
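Description:
pLL3.7 Lmo3.5 shRNA is a lentiviral RNA interference vector built on the pLL3.7 (LentiLox 3.7) backbone and designed to knock down mouse Lmo3. It is propagated in bacteria as a high-copy plasmid under ampicillin selection. As with other lentiviral transfer plasmids, its repeated sequences make it somewhat prone to recombination, which is why the record recommends a recombination-deficient bacterial host. The recorded total size is about 7.6 kb, slightly smaller than the listed empty backbone, consistent with a short hairpin oligonucleotide replacing a stuffer region between the HpaI and XhoI cloning sites. The record does not state whether those sites survive cloning.

The payload is a short hairpin RNA, designated Lmo3.5, directed against a 19-nucleotide target in the mouse Lmo3 transcript. It is transcribed from the mouse U6 promoter, an RNA polymerase III promoter well suited to producing small, defined RNAs that are processed into siRNA by the cellular RNAi machinery. A separate CMV-EGFP cassette provides a fluorescent reporter, so transduced or transfected cells can be identified and infection efficiency monitored. GFP is the only marker listed for mammalian cells, and no drug selection is recorded. The vector is also classed as Cre/Lox, reflecting loxP sites in the backbone, but their exact arrangement is not given and no feature table is provided.

The construct is intended for packaging into lentiviral particles for stable delivery of the shRNA to mammalian cells or tissue. The associated work examined how Lmo genes influence behavioural responses to ethanol in Drosophila and mice.
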