>Addgene plasmid #59295 | pLL3.7 Lmo3.5 shRNA | addgene partial sequence | sequence record 95240 | WPRE-R 5'-CATAGCGTAAAAGGAGCAACA-3'
AATTTTGTAATCCAGAGGTTGATTATCGATAAGCTTGATATCGAATTGTACCTAGTGGAACCGGAACCCT
TAAACATGTATAACTTCGTATAATGTATGCTATACGAAGTTATTAGGTCCCTCGACGAATTCCTACTTGT
ACAGCTCGTCCATGCCGAGAGTGATCCCGGCGGCGGTCACGAACTCCAGCAGGACCATGTGATCGCGCTT
CTCGTTGGGGTCTTTGCTCAGGGCGGACTGGGTGCTCAGGTAGTGGTTGTCGGGCAGCAGCACGGGGCCG
TCGCCGATGGGGGTGTTCTGCTGGTAGTGGTCGGCGAGCTGCACGCTGCCGTCCTCGATGTTGTGGCGGA
TCTTGAAGTTCACCTTGATGCCGTTCTTCTGCTTGTCGGCCATGATATAGACGTTGTGGCTGTTGTAGTT
GTACTCCAGCTTGTGCCCCAGGATGTTGCCGTCCTCCTTGAAGTCGATGCCCTTCAGCTCGATGCGGTTC
ACCAGGGTGTCGCCCTCGAACTTCACCTCGGCGCGGGTCTTGTAGTTGCCGTCGTCCTTGAAGAAGATGG
TGCGCTCCTGGACGTAGCCTTCGGGCATGGCGGACTTGAAGAAGTCGTGCTGCTTCATGTGGTCGGGG
