>Addgene plasmid #59295 | pLL3.7 Lmo3.5 shRNA | addgene partial sequence | sequence record 95241 | mU6-F 5'-ATATCCCTTGGAGAAAAGCCTT-3'
CATGATTCAAGAGATCATTGTGGAGGTTTGCTCTTTTTTCTCGAGGTCGACGGTATCGATAAGCTCGCTT
CACGAGATTCCAGCAGGTCGAGGGACCTAATAACTTCGTATAGCATACATTATACGAAGTTATATTAAGG
GTTCCAAGCTTAAGCGGCCGCGTGGATAACCGTATTACCGCCATGCATTAGTTATTAATAGTAATCAATT
ACGGGGTCATTAGTTCATAGCCCATATATGGAGTTCCGCGTTACATAACTTACGGTAAATGGCCCGCCTG
GCTGACCGCCCAACGACCCCCGCCCATTGACGTCAATAATGACGTATGTTCCCATAGTAACGCCAATAGG
GACTTTCCATTGACGTCAATGGGTGGAGTATTTACGGTAAACTGCCCACTTGGCAGTACATCAAGTGTAT
CATATGCCAAGTACGCCCCCTATTGACGTCAATGACGGTAAATGGCCCGCCTGGCATTATGCCCAGTACA
TGACCTTATGGGACTTTCCTACTTGGCAGTACATCTACGTATTAGTCATCGCTATTACCATGGTGATGCG
GTTTTGGCAGTACATCAATGGGCGTGGATAGCGGTTTGACTCACGGGGATTTCCAAGTCTCCACCCCATT
GACGTCAATGGGAGTTTGTTTTGGCACCAAAATCAACGGGACTTTCCAAAATGTCGTAACAACTCCGCCC
CA
